Addgene plasmid #186974: pGGG-Sr43
Purpose: Sr43 is a wheat stem rust resistance gene transferred from tall wheat grass (Thinopyrum ponticum) into bread wheat (Triticum aestivum).
Depositing lab: Brande Wulff. Depositing organization: King Abdullah University of Science and Technology (KAUST). Publication: The wheat stem rust resistance gene Sr43 encodes an unusual protein kinase. Yu G, Matny O, Gourdoupis S, Rayapuram N, Aljedaani FR, Wang YL, Nurnberger T, Johnson R, Crean EE, Saur IM, Gardener C, Yue Y, Kangara N, Steuernagel B, Hayta S, Smedley M, Harwood W, Patpour M, Wu S, Poland J, Jones JDG, Reuber TL, Ronen M, Sharon A, Rouse MN, Xu S, Holusova K, Bartos J, Molnar I, Karafiatova M, Hirt H, Blilou I, Jaremko L, Dolezel J, Steffenson BJ, Wulff BBH. Nat Genet. 2023 Jun;55(6):921-926. doi: 10.1038/s41588-023-01402-1. Epub 2023 May 22. PubMed 37217714.
Backbone
  Vector backbone: pGGG-AH-NotI/PmeI
  Backbone manufacturer: Hayta et al (2019) https://doi.org/10.1186/s13007-019-0503-z
  Backbone size w/o insert (bp): 5728
  Total vector size (bp): 19261
  Vector type: Bacterial Expression, Plant Expression
  Selectable markers: Hygromycin
Growth in bacteria
  Bacterial resistance: Kanamycin, 50 μg/mL
  Growth temperature: 37°C
  Growth strain: DH5alpha
  Growth instructions: Please note plasmid requires the helper plasmid, pSOUP (Addgene ID # 165419) for replication in Agrobacterium
  Copy number: High Copy
Gene/Insert
  Gene/Insert name: Sr43
  Species: Thinopyrum ponticum
  Insert size (bp): 13533
  Mutation: None
  GenBank ID: ON237711
  Promoter: Natice
  Tag / fusion protein: None
  Cloning method: TOPO Cloning
  Sequencing primers: 5′ CCACCCGCCGAATTGATAAC; 3′ CCGTAGCCACCATGTTTGAG
Terms and licenses: Academic/Nonprofit Terms; Industry Terms: Not Available to Industry
Depositor comments: Please visit https://www.researchsquare.com/article/rs-1820134/v1 for the preprint.
How to cite: pGGG-Sr43 was a gift from Brande Wulff (Addgene plasmid # 186974 ; http://n2t.net/addgene:186974 ; RRID:Addgene_186974)
