[The description below was written by a language model from this plasmid's Addgene catalogue record and pLannotate feature annotations shown in this document.]
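Description:
pGGG-Sr43 is a roughly 19.3 kb binary T-DNA vector for Agrobacterium-mediated plant transformation, built on the pGGG-AH-NotI/PmeI backbone. It carries a 13.5 kb genomic fragment of Sr43, a stem rust resistance gene from tall wheatgrass (Thinopyrum ponticum) that had been introgressed into bread wheat. In E. coli the plasmid is maintained at high copy through a ColE1/pUC-type origin and selected with kanamycin via an aph(3')-Ia cassette. It also carries the pSa origin. As in pGreen-style binary systems, replication in Agrobacterium depends on functions supplied in trans, and the record notes that the helper plasmid pSOUP is required for this.

Between the nopaline-type left and right T-DNA border repeats sit two units. Next to the left border is a plant selection cassette in reverse orientation, consisting of the rice Act1 promoter, a hygromycin phosphotransferase coding sequence and the NOS terminator. The coding sequence is interrupted by a modified castor bean catalase intron, which restricts functional expression to plant cells rather than bacteria. The rest of the T-DNA is the untagged, unmutated Sr43 insert, recorded as being under its native promoter, which suggests the gene's own regulatory sequences are included.

The automated annotation does not label Sr43 itself. It reports scattered partial matches to kinase-like proteins and to Arabidopsis PSI-family proteins, which probably reflect homology of Sr43 exons to database entries, in line with the associated publication's description of Sr43 as an unusual protein kinase. A short 9xHis hit beside the actin promoter is likely spurious. The construct's use is to introduce Sr43 into susceptible wheat to test and confer stem rust resistance.
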