Features (pLannotate 1.2.2; 22 found; start..end, strand, type, name):
    534..556     +  misc_feature   LB T-DNA repeat: left border repeat from nopaline C58 T-DNA (truncated)
    640..664     +  misc_feature   LB T-DNA repeat: left border repeat from nopaline C58 T-DNA
    764..1016    -  terminator     NOS terminator: nopaline synthase terminator and poly(A) signal
   1029..1721    -  CDS            HygR (fragment): aminoglycoside phosphotransferase from E. coli confers resistance to hygromycin
   1716..1905    -  intron         cat1 intron: castor bean catalase intron, modified
   1906..2244    -  CDS            HygR (fragment): aminoglycoside phosphotransferase from E. coli; aph(4)-Ia; confers resistance to hygromycin
   2781..2806    -  CDS            9xHis (fragment): 9xHis affinity tag
   2807..3649    -  promoter       Act1 promoter: rice actin promoter
   8720..8884    +  CDS            ABI4 (fragment): ABI4_ARATH - Also known as ERF052, GIN6 From Arabidopsis thaliana (Mouse-ear cress).
   9299..9553    +  CDS            Y1146_ARATH (fragment): Experimental evidence at transcript level: Swiss-Prot protein existence level 2. From Arabidopsis thaliana (Mouse-ear cress).
   9691..9852    +  CDS            Ripk3 (fragment): RIPK3_MOUSE - Also known as Rip3 From Mus musculus (Mouse).
  10941..11402   +  CDS            PSI1 (fragment): PSI1_ARATH - Experimental evidence at protein level: Swiss-Prot protein existence level 1. Promotes seedling growth probably via the regulation of phytosulfokine (PSK) signaling; PSK are peptide phytohormones acting as growth factors (PubMed:25062973). Together with PSI2 and PSI3, required during vegetative growth and reproduction (PubMed:25062973). May also have a function in carbohydrate metabolism (PubMed:25062973). From Arabidopsis thaliana (Mouse-ear cress).
  11881..11973   +  CDS            PSI1 (fragment): PSI1_ARATH - Experimental evidence at protein level: Swiss-Prot protein existence level 1. Promotes seedling growth probably via the regulation of phytosulfokine (PSK) signaling; PSK are peptide phytohormones acting as growth factors (PubMed:25062973). Together with PSI2 and PSI3, required during vegetative growth and reproduction (PubMed:25062973). May also have a function in carbohydrate metabolism (PubMed:25062973). From Arabidopsis thaliana (Mouse-ear cress).
  12556..12657   +  CDS            PSI2 (fragment): PSI2_ARATH - Experimental evidence at transcript level: Swiss-Prot protein existence level 2. Promotes seedling growth probably via the regulation of phytosulfokine (PSK) signaling; PSK are peptide phytohormones acting as growth factors (PubMed:25062973). Involved in PSK-induced root growth (PubMed:25062973). Together with PSI1 and PSI3, required during vegetative growth and reproduction (PubMed:25062973). From Arabidopsis thaliana (Mouse-ear cress).
  13455..13589   +  CDS            PSI1 (fragment): PSI1_ARATH - Experimental evidence at protein level: Swiss-Prot protein existence level 1. Promotes seedling growth probably via the regulation of phytosulfokine (PSK) signaling; PSK are peptide phytohormones acting as growth factors (PubMed:25062973). Together with PSI2 and PSI3, required during vegetative growth and reproduction (PubMed:25062973). May also have a function in carbohydrate metabolism (PubMed:25062973). From Arabidopsis thaliana (Mouse-ear cress).
  13877..14107   +  CDS            PSI1 (fragment): PSI1_ARATH - Experimental evidence at protein level: Swiss-Prot protein existence level 1. Promotes seedling growth probably via the regulation of phytosulfokine (PSK) signaling; PSK are peptide phytohormones acting as growth factors (PubMed:25062973). Together with PSI2 and PSI3, required during vegetative growth and reproduction (PubMed:25062973). May also have a function in carbohydrate metabolism (PubMed:25062973). From Arabidopsis thaliana (Mouse-ear cress).
  14284..14403   +  CDS            PSI1 (fragment): PSI1_ARATH - Experimental evidence at protein level: Swiss-Prot protein existence level 1. Promotes seedling growth probably via the regulation of phytosulfokine (PSK) signaling; PSK are peptide phytohormones acting as growth factors (PubMed:25062973). Together with PSI2 and PSI3, required during vegetative growth and reproduction (PubMed:25062973). May also have a function in carbohydrate metabolism (PubMed:25062973). From Arabidopsis thaliana (Mouse-ear cress).
  17248..17272   +  misc_feature   RB T-DNA repeat: right border repeat from nopaline C58 T-DNA
  17363..17951   -  rep_origin     ori: high-copy-number ColE1/pMB1/pBR322/pUC origin of replication
  18122..18937   -  CDS            KanR: aminoglycoside phosphotransferase; aph(3')-Ia; confers resistance to kanamycin in bacteria or G418 (Geneticin®) in eukaryotes
  19122..19223   +  CDS            TRA2_ECOLX (fragment): Protein predicted: Swiss-Prot protein existence level 4. Required for transposition of transposon Tn903. From Escherichia coli.
  19228..407     +  rep_origin     pSa ori (across the origin): origin of replication from bacterial plasmid pSa
>Addgene plasmid #186974 | pGGG-Sr43 | addgene full sequence | sequence record 382711 | Addgene NGS Result
TTTTTATCCCCGGAAGCCTGTGGATAGAGGGTAGTTATCCACGTGAAACCGCTAATGCCCCGCAAAGCCT
TGATTCACGGGGCTTTCCGGCCCGCTCCAAAAACTATCCACGTGAAATCGCTAATCAGGGTACGTGAAAT
CGCTAATCGGAGTACGTGAAATCGCTAATAAGGTCACGTGAAATCGCTAATCAAAAAGGCACGTGAGAAC
GCTAATAGCCCTTTCAGATCAACAGCTTGCAAACACCCCTCGCTCCGGCAAGTAGTTACAGCAAGTAGTA
TGTTCAATTAGCTTTTCAATTATGAATATATATATCAATTATTGGTCGCCCTTGGCTTGTGGACAATGCG
CTACGCGCACCGGCTCCGCCCGTGGACAACCGCAAGCGGTTGCCCACCGTCGAGCGCCTTTGCCCACAAC
CCGGCGGCCGGCCGCAACAGATCGTTTTATAAATTTTTTTTTTTGAAAAAGAAAAAGCCCGAAAGGCGGC
AACCTCTCGGGCTTCTGGATTTCCGATCCCCGGAATTAGATCTTGGCAGGATATATTGTGGTGTAACGTT
TAGTCATGGTTGATGGGCTGCCTGTATCGAGTGGTGATTTTGTGCCGAGCTGCCGGTCGGGGAGCTGTTG
GCTGGCTGGTGGCAGGATATATTGTGGTGTAAACAAATTGACGCTTAGACAACTTAATAACACATTGCGG
ACGTTTTTAATGTACTGGGGTTGAACACTCTGTGGGTCTCATGCCGAATTCGGATCCAGCGTCGATCTAG
TAACATAGATGACACCGCGCGCGATAATTTATCCTAGTTTGCGCGCTATATTTTGTTTTCTATCGCGTAT
TAAATGTATAATTGCGGGACTCTAATCATAAAAACCCATCTCATAAATAACGTCATGCATTACATGTTAA
TTATTACATGCTTAACGTAATTCAACAGAAATTATATGATAATCATCGCAAGACCGGCAACAGGATTCAA
TCTTAAGAAACTTTATTGCCAAATGTTTGAACGATCTGCTTGACAAGCCTATTCCTTTGCCCTCGGACGA
GTGCTGGGGCGTCGGTTTCCACTATCGGCGAGTACTTCTACACAGCCATCGGTCCAGACGGCCGCGCTTC
TGCGGGCGATTTGTGTACGCCCGACAGTCCCGGCTCCGGATCGGACGATTGCGTCGCATCGACCCTGCGC
CCAAGCTGCATCATCGAAATTGCCGTCAACCAAGCTCTGATAGAGTTGGTCAAGACCAATGCGGAGCATA
TACGCCCGGAGCCGCGGCGATCCTGCAAGCTCCGGATGCCTCCGCTCGAAGTAGCGCGTCTGCTGCTCCA
TACAAGCCAACCACGGCCTCCAGAAGAAGATGTTGGCGACCTCGTATTGGGAATCCCCGAACATCGCCTC
GCTCCAGTCAATGACCGCTGTTATGCGGCCATTGTCCGTCAGGACATTGTTGGAGCCGAAATCCGCGTGC
ACGAGGTGCCGGACTTCGGGGCAGTCCTCGGCCCAAAGCATCAGCTCATCGAGAGCCTGCGCGACGGACG
CACTGACGGTGTCGTCCATCACAGTTTGCCAGTGATACACATGGGGATCAGCAATCGCGCATATGAAATC
ACGCCATGTAGTGTATTGACCGATTCCTTGCGGTCCGAATGGGCCGAACCCGCTCGTCTGGCTAAGATCG
GCCGCAGCGATCGCATCCATGGCCTCCGCGACCGGCTGCAGTTATCATCATCATCATAGACACACGAAAT
AAAGTAATCAGATTATCAGTTAAAGCTATGTAATATTTACACCATAACCAATCAATTAAAAAATAGATCA
GTTTAAAGAAAGATCAAAGCTCAAAAAAATAAAAAGAGAAAAGGGTCCTAACCAAGAAAATGAAGGAGAA
AAACTAGAAATTTACCTGCAGAACAGCGGGCAGTTCGGTTTCAGGCAGGTCTTGCAACGTGACACCCTGT
GCACGGCGGGAGATGCAATAGGTCAGGCTCTCGCTGAATTCCCCAATGTCAAGCACTTCCGGAATCGGGA
GCGCGGCCGATGCAAAGTGCCGATAAACATAACGATCTTTGTAGAAACCATCGGCGCAGCTATTTACCCG
CAGGACATATCCACGCCCTCCTACATCGAAGCTGAAAGCACGAGATTCTTCGCCCTCCGAGAGCTGCATC
AGGTCGGAGACGCTGTCGAACTTTTCGATCAGAAACTTCTCGACAGACGTCGCGGTGAGTTCAGGCTTTT
TCATTGGCTTCTACCTACAAAAAAGCTCCGCACGAGGCTGCATTTGTCACAAATCATGAAAAGAAAAACT
ACCGATGAACAATGCTGAGGGATTCAAATTCTACCCACAAAAAGAAGAAAGAAAGATCTAGCACATCTAA
GCCTGACGAAGCAGCAGAAATATATAAAAATATAAACCATAGTGCCCTTTTCCCCTCTTCCTGATCTTGT
TTAGCATGGCGGAAATTTTAAACCCCCCATCATCTCCCCCAACAACGGCGGATCGCAGATCTACATCCGA
GAGCCCCATTCCCCGCGAGATCCGGGCCGGATCCACGCCGGCGAGAGCCCCAGCCGCGAGATCCCGCCCC
TCCCGCGCACCGATCTGGGCGCGCACGAAGCCGCCTCTCGCCCACCCAAACTACCAAGGCCAAAGATCGT
GTCCGAGACGGAAAAAAAAAACGGAGAAAGAAAGAGGAGAGGGGCGGGGTGGTTACCGGCGCGGCGGCGG
CGGAGGGGGAGGGGGGAGGAGCTCGTCGTCCGGCAGCGAGGGGGGAGGAGGTGGAGGTGGTGGTGGTGGT
GGTGGTAGGGTTGGGGGGATGGGAGGAGAGGGGGGGGTATGTATATAGTGGCGATGGGGGGCGTTTCTTT
GGAAGCGGAGGGAGGGCCGGCCTCGTCGCTGGCTCGCGATCCTCCTCGCGTTTCCGGCCCCCACGACCCG
GACCCACCTGCTGTTTTTTCTTTTTCTTTTTTTTCTTTCTTTTTTTTTTTTTGGCTGCGAGACGTGCGGT
GCGTGCGGACAACTCACGGTGATAGTGGGGGGGTGTGGAGACTATTGTCCAGTTGGCTGGACTGGGGTGG
GTTGGGTTGGGTTGGGTTGGGCTGGGCTTGCTATGGATCGTGGATAGCACTTTGGGCTTTAGGAACTTTA
GGGGTTGTTTTTGTAAATGTTTTGAGTCTAAGTTTATCTTTTATTTTTACTAGAAAAAATACCCATGCGC
TGCAACGGGGGAAAGCTATTTTAATCTTATTATTGTTCATTGTGAGAATTCGCCTGAATATATATTTTTC
TCAAAAATTATGTCAAATTAGCATATGGGTTTTTTTAAAGATATTTCTTATACAAATCCCTCTGTATTTA
CAAAAGCAAACGAACTTAAAACCCGACTCAAATACAGATATGCATTTCCAAAAGCGAATAAACTTAAAAA
CCAATTCATACAAAAATGACGTATCAAAGTACCGACAAAAACATCCTCAATTTTTATAATAGTAGAAAAG
AGTAAATTTCACTTTGGGCCACCTTTTATTACCGATATTTTACTTTATACCACCTTTTAACTGATGTTTT
CACTTTTGACCAGGTAATCTTACCTTTGTTTTATTTTGGACTATCCCGACTCTCTTCTCAAGCATATGAA
TGACCTCGAGTATGCTAGCTCCGCAAGAGGCGGCCGCTGTAGGCACACAAGTAGGGGAGGTGTAGTTCAA
CTCATGATCTATCATATCCCTACTAGTTCATAAATTGATCATATCTTTCACATCCAACATTTATGATGTC
ACATGTGCTTCAAAGATGAATATTTGTTTTGGGACCAATGTTTATATCTTCGCGGTGCCAAGCCAAACAT
ACTCAAACATGGTGGCTACGGCCACCGTCCTCCTCTTGAGGAGGTTGGATCTTAATTTGCATTTTATTTG
GGTATTCTACAAGTCAACTATAGGCTAAATATGATCATACACTCATCATTTGGTGTTTTTTTCGTTCGTG
CAAATATGAGTGCATAAGATCTCTATACACCCTTTTAGTGTGATTCTATCAAATGCCTTCTTATCTAAAA
GACATGTTTTCACCTCTTGCAAGTGTTCCTCTTGGCTTAAACTCAAGTAGAATTGGATTTCATTGCGACA
ATGTCCTTTTGTGTGAGGGCTCTACAGCTTGGAACTTGTGAAGGTCAGACAAGTCTAACCACCTAAGTCC
CTTTTCCTATACTGGTCTCAAATGCTTGTGGACACCCCGTGCACATGAGCTTGTACCATGCGCATGGGGC
CCCATGCACATGGGGTTGAGGTTCCAGGCGGGGTATGAGTAGGCGCGCGGGGTGGTTAGGGTTCCCCACT
CCACATCCAACCCCCACGCGCCCAGACGACTCACTCCGCTGCCACCGTTGCCTCCTTCATCTCCGACGAG
ATCACGTACCCACAGGCCTCTCCCTCGGCATCCTCTTGCTGGAATGGGGAGCTCCTCCGGTACGTGATCC
CGCGCCTCTTATTCATTCGATGAAACTCCTCCTTTTTCCTCCATATATTTTAGGGTTTCGTCCACTGCTC
GGGTAGATTCACATAATCTAGGACTAAATTGGAATAGAAACTGCTAGGAACCATCTGGATGGGTATAGCC
GCATTCACTCCCGTGGATTTATCCTTGGAGTGGCCATGGCTGGAGCACCCCATGTGCACGGGCTTGTACC
ATGCACATGGGGCTCACCTCCCGTGCACACATGGTATCCAGAGGAGTTCCACATGTTTCTTTTTTAGTTT
TGTTCTTCTGCACATAACCAAACACTTGCTCTTATCTTCTCTGTCTATCTATCTCTCTCAGATATGTCCG
CTAGCACCGTGGAGGCTTCTCATAGCAAGAAGACCAACCCCTCCGAGAGCGCCTCCAACTTCACCATCTG
TTGTCGTGAGCCAGTGGATTCTTCTGCAGTCCATCAGTCAGACGGTGTACGCAGGGCAACCAACAAGAAG
GTCGATGCAGCTTCTCATGGTGTTGAGATTCAGCCTGGATCTGAGGACGTGGATAGCTAGGCTACCGACT
ATGATAACCCACTAGCAGGATGGCGCTTTGATGATGACCAGGATGATCTCACGAGTGGCCCTCTGCGTGT
CTAGGTCACGTTAGCCTCTCCTGTTCCCTTTTTGGCGTCTTGATGCCAAAGGGGGAGAAGTGTTCTATAT
AGGAGCATTTGTATTTGGGAGATTTCAAGCCTTGTTCTTCATTGTTGGCTTTTATGTGGCTTGAAATACT
TTTATTGATGTGAGTCACTTTTTTGTGATGATGCTATCTTTATGACTTGGTATGCTATGCTTATTGATTC
CATGTGATCATATCATGTCATCTATTGCTCATAGTCTTTGATATATTGCTCTCACACCACACCTCTTGAC
TGTGATCTCTAGCACAAGTGGTCGCCGGTTCCAGCACGAGTGGTCACCGGTTCCAGCATCCACCGCGTCC
GGTTCTAGCAATGTTGCAACGCCGTCGAAGCACGACCGCACGCCGGGTCCAGCACGACCGGTTCCAGCAT
CACCGTGTGCACGTTCCATTAATGCTACAACTCCGTCGAACCACGGCCGAGCGCCGGTTCCCGCACGAAT
GCCGTGCCCGTTCTGCCGGCGGCCATCCGTCGTAACATCTCCGTGGCCTCGCGTCGCAGCGCCGGTGGGC
TCTAGCATCGCAGCACCGGTGGCTGCCCGTCGCAGCGGTGCCGGTGGACGCTCGTCACAGCTCCACCCCT
TGTAGCAGCGCCTGCGACAAGCCGGCAACCTGAAAACGTGCGGCGTCTGGGGATTTTGCAGCAGCGCGCA
GCCCCTGTAGCGCGGCGGTCAGGCTCGAGATAGCGGGGGATTCAGGCTTGCGCGCGGCGGTGGTCAAGGA
CTCGGCGGCAGTGAGGATTCAGCATGCACGGCATGCTCCCAGCTGCGGTGCGCAAGATGAGAGGAAGGAA
GCGACGAGATAGAGGAGATGCAGGAGGAAGAAACGAGTGGTTCGTCTGGGGATAAGGTTGTTGCGAAAGC
GGTGGAAGCAGGGCCCACAGAAGGACACGCGGCCGCGCAAAAGTGGAGGACCGGCTACGCGTGGGAAAGG
CAGGAAGGATGCTGAGCGCACGATCTCATTGATCGAGCGGTGCAAGCGCGACCGGCGAGAGTCAAGGCCG
GTCGGCTGATACAGTACCCGCGAGAGGCGAAATGAAAAGCGTCGAGTCCCCTCGTTCCGCCGGCGACCAG
ACCGAGGGTTCCCTCCCTCTCCGTCCGCTGCTCCAGCAGCGCGAACCCCGGATCTGTGTCTCCGGTGTGT
ACACAGTAGGGTAGGTGCTCGGATGGTGGCGCGGTGGGGCCAAACGCGGCGTAAAAAAATCAGGGGGTAT
GTACATATATCTTACTGGATGCAGAACAAAAACAGATGCATACAAAGACGAGTGGACGAAAAATCCAAGG
TCATGGTAGCTTTCACTTTCAGGCAGACGAGTTAGTGGGCGACATCCACCGGATTCAGATAACCACAAAC
ACTATAGAAATAGAATAAAGTCCCCAAAAGTCCAAACAATGAATTGATCAGCTCATCATCGTCGCAAGGA
GCTGTAGCCCAAGAGGCCAAGACCATCACGAGCTGGCGGTTCATTCCCGTTCCAGGAGCGTTGACCAGCT
CCACATCGTTCCTCACAGCAGCCTTTTTCAAGGTTAGTACTAGTGCTTTGCTCTCTGCCTCCCTCCCAGA
CGTCTCCTACTGCTTGCTTTAATTCGTAACCTGTGGTTAAATTCATGCTTCTTTGCTCTTCAAGATCGGA
GCTCGTTTCAGGCCCAGTCTGCGAACCCACCCAATTTCCCCCTTCTGTGGAACTCAACCGTTTGATACAC
ATGGAACCATAGCGGAGATCCATATACACGTTTAATTTTGTATTGTATTGTGTTTCCAGGCATGGATAAT
ATATTTCGCAAATTCGGATGGAAAGCTGGTAGACGGCAACAAGGAGAAAGGCAGTTTGATTCGCCATGAG
TCTCGATTCCTTATACAGGCATAAAAATTTCTCTGATGTGACGAGTGAAATTGCTATATTTATTTTTGCC
TACCAGGAGAGGGAATAGCACGGGCAGGGCGTCGCCAAGGCCTCTTTCGTACCATTTATTAGGAGAAATT
ACAAATGGTTTCTCGGAGAACCGAAAACTTGGTACTGGTGCATATGGAAGTGTTTACAAGGTAAGATTTC
AGCCACAATCTCATGAAGTTAGACATGGGGTGGTACTTGTGGATGCACACCACACATTATTTGGTCAACA
ACTTGCTATTCACCAGCCACTACACCATTATTCAGCGGTTAACGAGAGTACCATGCATGTACAACCATTA
AATGCATACAGAAGCTAACTCGTGTATATAAATACAGGCACATTCAAGTTCACAGGCCACACATATATCT
TTTGATCTTTTTTTTTTTTTTTTTGCGAGAAAATTTCCAATCTATTAATATTCAATCATGGCAGTACAAC
GAATATCAGAAATAATGGAAATTACATCCAGATCCGTAGACCACCTAGCGACGACTACCAGCACTGAAAC
GAGCCGAAGGCGCGCCGCCGTCATCGCCCCTCCATCGCCGGAGTCGGGCACAACTTGTTGTAGTAGACAG
TCGGGAAGTCGTCGTGCTAAGGCCCCGTAGGACCAGCGCACCAGTACTACAACCGTCGCAGATGAAGAAT
AACGTAGATCAGAAAGATCCAATCCGAAAACACACGAACGTAGACGAACAACGACGAGATCCGAGCAAAT
CCACCAAAGATAGATCCGCCGGAGACAAAACTCCACACGCCCACCAATGATGCTAGGGGCACCGCCGGAA
CGGGGGCTAGGCGGGGAGACCTTTATTCCATCTTCAGGGAGCCGCCGCCGTCTCGTCTTCCTGATCAGGA
CACAAACCCTAGCAAAACTGAAAGAAACAACTAAAAACGGAGCCCTCCCGCCGGCCATTGCCGAGATCCA
CCACGCCCCCATGGCCCTTTTGATCTACTGATCTTGTTAATGACTAGCATGCATACCCCCGCAAAAAAAA
AAAATGACTAGCTTGCATACTTGGTCTTGCGCCGCTGTGCAATTTTACGCCATATAACAACAATACACCC
TCGGTCCCATAACATGGTGCACATGGTTTTCGCGAAAGTCAATCTTCACAAAATTTGACCAAGTTAATTG
AGAAAATTGTCTATGTCTACACTACCAAATATATACCATATGAAAGTATATTTCATAGTGAATCTAATGA
TATTGATTTGGTATTCTAGACGTTGATAAATTTTCCTATAAACTTAGTCAATGTTTACACAGTTTGACTT
TGAAAATAATCTAATACACACTATTTTTTGGGGGACGGAGGGATTATAAGGGCATTTCTAACCAATCCCT
TATAACATGTTAGCCTCTAACCGGGACCTAAAAAATCTATTCGGCCGCCGCAAATCTCACTATTTTTACT
CCACCGCTCGGCGGCCGAGTAAAAATCTCTCCCTCGCCTCTGTCGCCTCTTCTCCCCTCGCCCTGCCGCC
GGCGCGTCCCCCGCCCTTCCCTGCCGCCCCCTCTCCTCCCAATGGCCGGACACGGTGGCCGGAGGTCCCC
TCCGCCACGCCGGCGGGTCGTCGTCCGCCGGTGGATCCTCGATGCGCCCGCCCTCACCCGGTTCGCCGAT
TTCCCGGAGCTCCCTCCGCTGCGGCCGTCGCAGAGGACCTACCTCGGCGTCCGACAACGCTCGTGGGGGA
CATGGGTGGTGGAGATCACCGACCTGGAGACCCACCAATGGAAGTGGATTGGGTCGTTCCACACGGCAGA
TCTCGCGGCCATGGAATACGACTGGTGGTAAGTCCGGTACCACGGCTCCGTCGCCCGGCTGAACTTTCCA
TTCGGGACGGCGCCGGTCCACCTTCTTCCGCTAGAGTCGTGTGTGCTGAGCGCGGCGATAGCGTAGGAGG
ACCGAGAGCCGAGGGAGTGCCTCGAGGTGGAGGCCGCCGCTGAGGCGTACATGGATGACCTCCGCCGCTA
GCACCCGGAGCTCGTGGAGGCGGAGCGGCTGATATTCGCCGACAATGGCGGGGAGGTCATCGTCATCTCC
GACGATGAGGTGGAAGGAGGCGAGGAGGGCAGCAAGAATACTGCGCTATTTTTTAGGGGATCAATTAGAA
ATGCCCTAACAATAGAGAATACGGGTCAACATATATTCTATAATGAGTATTAACTCATTCTGCTCTGTAC
TTGAAACTTATACCGCTACAAACAGGAAACTAAACCATTCTTGTGAAATATTGAATAGGGGGAGCATAAA
GACGGGGAAAAGATTGCTGTGAAGATGCTTCATGATACTCTAGGACTTGACAATGAGCAATTTGAAAAGG
AGTATTTTAACCTTGCAGATCTACAGCACAAAAATATTGTCCGATTAGTTGGCTATTGCCATGAAACTCG
GCGAGAATGTGTGCCTTACAACGGAAGAATGGTTTTCGCTGACATAACAAAGAGAGCGCTTTGCTTTGAG
TATATGCGTAATGGAGGTCTTGACAAATGTCTTTCAGGTATAATCTATGGGTAATCTACTTGTATTAGGA
GGTAGAAATGCAAGGAATAGTTATTAATATACGTTTCGCGGATATTTTCTATGTTTATGCAGATGAAACT
AGTGGACATGATTGGTGCACACGCTATTCAATCATTAAGGGGATTTGCGAGGGTCTGAAATACCTGCACG
AGGAATTGGAATCTCCTATGTATCATTTGGACTTAAAACCAGCCAATATATTACTCGATGAGAAAATGGT
GCCGAAAATCGCAGATTTCGGCTTGTCAAGGTTCTTCAGAGGAGAGCAATCGCAAATCACAAAAAGTGCT
ATAGGAACACAGTAAGCTTACACTATCATGTGAACTGAAATTTTCTTTAGCAGGAAATTCTGTTTGCACT
AAATATACGGCCTTTTTTTAAACATATATCCTGTATCATGCAGTGGATACGTACCGCCCGAATACATAGA
TGCATCTGTACTCTCAATTAAGTTTGACATATTCAGCTTGGGTGTTGTAATCATAAAGATAATGACTGGA
CCAACAGGCTACTTCAGAAGTGCTGAAATGTCTGCAAAACAATTCATAGAACTTGTAAGCAAAATTGTTG
CCTTTACAGATATCAATAGTAAATATTTCCGAATTAAACTGCCATCTTTACTGATATACTATGGTTTTTT
ATGTTCCGTACTGGTAGGTACTGGCAAACTGGAGGAAGAGGCTACCTGCAACATCAGTGTACCTGCTGGA
GTCATACTCGGAACAAGTAAAGAGGTGCACCGCAATAGCTGTAAGTTGTGTGGAGGCTGATCGATCCAAA
AGGCCGTCTATAGGGGAAATTGTGAATAAGCTGAATGAGACAGAGACAATGATTCAAAATGTGGCAAGGA
AACATACACGATCGTCGGTGGACCAGGTGTGATCACTAATGGCACAAGTTATTTACTTGTGTTTTCTATT
TTCACTATAAAATAAAATAAATAAAGTGAAATTAGCACGCATGCATGTATGTATACAGAGAGTAGTGCTA
ATATACCCCAGTACTGAATAAACCATTTAATGTTTATAGCGATGCACATAGCAATATTTCATAATTTTGC
CACCACATTAGTAAGTCCAGCATAACCAGTTCGAAACGAACATGTCTTCCTATGTTAGATGAACATGTCT
TCCTATGTTAGATTGTTAGTTTCTTTGTATAAGCTAGCACATGTTATTGTTTCTTATAAGGGACAAGACG
GCCTCCTTTCTTCCCTTTGCAGTGTGCTATAACTTACCAACTTTCAATTCATTGTTCAAAACATAGAAAT
CAGAGATTATTACCTGAGAAGACAGCAGTATCCTTTTCCAATTAGCTCTAACATACTATTTTATACTAGG
TATCAGAACCAGTTACATTTATAGGAGGAGCTGTTGGGGTGTTAGATACCCTTGGCGGTGTTAGCTTAAA
TAATAATCATGGCAGTGGTTTCTTGGGCGGAGGAACAAATCGAGGAAGTAAAGTCAGTATTTTGGCATTT
GAAGTCGCAAATACAATAGCTAAAGCTTCCGATTTGTGGAGATCATGCTCTGACGAGAGCATAAAAGAAC
TGAAGGAAGAAATTTTGCATTCAGATGGTGTGCGAATATTAATTTCCTCGAATTCCAGTGAGCTCCTGCA
TATTGCTGCTATCGGCAAGAGGTATGGTTAGTTTCAAAGTAAGTTTTTTTTATTCATCTTACTGTAAACG
TTGTTGATGTGGATGGAACCCAACAGGGAAGAACTCGCCATCCTTTCAAGAGAAGTAATTCGATTTGGTG
ACCTGTTTATAGACCCCATATGGCATAACTTGAGACGCTATTTTGAAAAGTATGCTTCTGAGAATTATGC
ATTTCATTTCGACATGTCATTATTTACCGTCTTATCAGCACCTCTTGTTCTGAACACTATGGGTTACTCT
GGTGTGCAGGTCAACGAAAGATTCCATGCCCCAGGATCATTCAAAAGAGCATATCGGAACTACTGTCCAG
CAGTTGATTAGTTTGGCTCAAAACACTTCTGTATGTTCTACTTAATTTCCACATTCCTATATTTCAGAAG
GTGCTTGTACTTGATAATAATACTAACGTTTATGGAGTCAAGAAGTGGCATCATCATTACAACTGTACTT
CTTGAAATTATTGAACGGCTAAACATCTTTAATGAAATCAAGAATCTTTCAGCAGGTTAATAACCAAGAA
TCAGGTCTCTTGTATATCAGCCAGCTAGAACTACAGTCTGAGGGTGGATCAGGCTATTTTTTTGCATTCA
TACTCTGGCTTGAAGCTTATGCTGATGAGCTAGTTCTATAACTGCAGAAGCTTTACCATGAATTGCACGC
TCTGGATAGATTGGCGCAGGAATTTCAAAGGAAATTTCAGGAAGAGGAGTCTGTACCAGCAACTAGACGA
GGTACAACCAGACTGATGACATTGTTCTTAAGCAACTTCAGTAGATGCTAAAACTGAATGCATATTGCTT
TTCCAGTATCTCACCCGGAAATAACGACTGTACTACATAAATTAAGACTTTAGTGAAGAGATCTTAATAC
AGTTTTTTTACTACGAGCACTGTAGTTTTCCATCAAAAGGGGAAAATGATGCTTTTGTTGGTTGTGATGC
ATTTTTTTACTCTGAACGTTCTCTGCTGATATTTTATCTTACCTATTGCCAATCCAAAGCTCCAAGTGAA
CAAAATTTTGACAGCTGCTGTGATTATTGATAAATAGTGGTAAACCAAGCATCACAGCTAAGGTTCTTAC
ATGGAGAACCAGGGCCTAGAGGAAAATTTCACATTTTTAGATAATACAAGAAATGCCAATTTATCTTCCT
GGCAATGCCATTGGAGGCATTCTGATAAATATTTAAATATCTTTGTCACAGTATACTTTTATACAGCCTT
TTTTTATAGATGATATGATATTAATTTAAGACACCATGTACTGCAAATTTGCTACTATTAGAGATATTTA
TTGTATTCAATTTTTGCTCTTTGCAGAGAGTGTTATGATTTTGCACAGTGAACTAAAGCGCCAATGGAAG
CTTGTGAAAAATTTGAAGAAGAAATCCTTGTGGTCCAGACCTTTGGAGGATGTAATTATCTTCATCCACA
TTTGCTTCATTACTTCGGCCTTCTGTAATTCTGTCTGTTGGGTTATGCCTGGCAGCGTTTTGTTGAGATA
GTTTTTGATGAATGCGCTACTGGCATATTTGCTTTCTTTTGATGGATGCTGACATTGCTTTGTGTTATCC
TCTATCCAGATTGTGGAAAAGCTTGTTGATATCGTCAGTTTTCTAGATAAACAAATCCGGGATGCATTTG
GTGAAGCCGGTAATTGATTATTGATTGGCTGCTTTATTGTTCGCAGAAAATGTATCCGAGTACCTGACAA
TATCCTGACACCTCTCTGAATAAACAGTTCCTGTAGGTACTGACTTCATCGAGCAAGTTCAGAACAAAAG
GCTAGGTTCCTGTGGTCTGGCACTACATTACGCTAACATTATCAATCAAATTGAAAATATAGTAAGTTAA
TTTGACGACCCATGTCATGTTTATTGTGTTTGCTTAATGTAGCCAATTTCCATGTGACCTCTTATTTATC
TATGAAACTATTTCTGTTATGTCGATGAACCGTGCATTTATTTATTTCCCTTTCCTTTCGGTGAACAGAA
GTGTTCAATAGTGATCTGTAATGAATATTTTATGGTCACCTGCATAAATATCAGTCTATCTCCTAGCTGC
AAAATACCAATCCGAAAGTAATTTTTGAAATAAAGAAGTTACAACGTCATAGTGCATATATTGTATCACC
GAAGTCTACATGCTTCAGTCTACGTCGTTGCTTAAGAAATAAGAAAAAGGCATAGAGTTCTCAATCTTTT
GTGTACATATGCAGGTTTCTCGGCCACTCTCTCTTCCTCCTAGTGCTAGGGACAACTTGTACCATGGACT
ACCAGTAACAGTGAAGTCAGCTCTGCGGTCAAGGTTGCAATCAGTTGATACTGAAGAGGAGGTTTGTCTT
ACACAACTCGGCAGAATATTTATTTAATTATGCACATGGAATATATAGTAGAAACTTATAACTGGTGGTT
GAGCTTAGCCACCAGAATACTGTTTTATGTCTGTCCAGACATGATTCAGTTCTAAGCACTGAAAGTTTAG
TTGTCCATGTGGGCAGTGTAACCACATGATATCCAAAGGAGCAAATACATGGGATACATATTGTAGAATG
TGATAGGCATTGTGCATATATTTTCTTGACAAGAGCCAGGACTTGATTTTGTTGCTATTATTGGTACATC
AAAGCGTATGACTGAATTGCGATCCTTTTTTTATTCTCTGCAGCATACTGTATCTCAAATCAAAGCTGAA
ATGCAGAAAACCCTTCGCTGGATTCTGCCAATAGCAGAAAATACAAGGAGGTACTTCAAATCATTCTGAT
TTCTGAGCATAGTTGTTTTTCTCCTTGTTTACAAAATTCACTGTTTCCATACTTGTACAAGAGCACACCA
AGTATTTGGATGGGTCGGCGAATGGGCACACTTTGGGTTAGTCTCCTCAAATATCATGATTTCCTCATCT
TATCCCCTTTGAATTTCTATCGAATATATCGTATACACTTGTTTGCAACATAACCTTTTTTTTTTTTTTT
GCGAATTTGTTTGCAACATAACCTGACGTAGAGATTTTACAGGAGTGACATGGATGAGAAGTCAGGTTCC
CGGCACAGCGTGATCGGGGTCCAGACGCTTCATCATGCCGACAAGGCGAAGACGGAGGAGCACATCCTCG
AGCTTGTGGTGTTGCTCCATCATCTCGTGGTCCAGGTGAAAAGCCGAGGCTACGAGCACAACAATTCCAC
AAAGCAGGACCGGTCTCGGTCCTGCAAGGTATCATCGGAACCGCAAGCCGATGCCAAGCACTACACATCT
CCGACGAACAACTGTGAGATCTGCCCGAGCCCGCTGTCGGACTCCGAGCGCCGGACGCTGGACCACCTGA
GCTTCAAGAGCTGCGAGCCTCAGCCTGGCAGGGTGGACAAGGCGCATAGGAGCGGGGACTCGTGCCGGAG
CCATGGCAGCTCGCCGGCGAGGGAGTTCAGTCGTAGCTTGACCTCGGGCCGTGAGCTGGTGAAGGATCTG
GATGTAATAGATGGTCTAGCAGACTGACTATCGTTTAGTTAAGAGTGAAGACATTTGGTTGCACAGCAGA
GTAGGTATTCTTTGGCCTTTGCCGCCGCCTTCTTCTATCTCGTCGATCAGATCGTATATATCTTGTATGT
GTGTTTTCGACCGTTACATATGTAGATTATATAAATGACAGTGTTACAGCTGGGTTGTGATTTGAATGGA
AATATAGCAAGATCACAAGTGATGCTCCATTGCCTCCATTGTGTCACTCTGTATACTGCGAGCATCCACA
GTGTGGTATTTTGCTGCCTCTATCCTTGCCTCTAAGCTATTTGGAGCTGCCTCTATACATTGCATGGATG
AGCCTCTAAGCAAAAATGCTTGGCGTCGCCTCTAAGGTAAGAGGCAGCCTCTAAGCCTTTTCTTGGACTA
AAATAATGGCATGGCCCTATGGGTGTGTACACATAAAAGCTGGCTGGTGAAGTTTTGTTGATAAAATAAT
ATTACTTTCTACTGTGGTGGGATCCATGTTAGAGGCTGTATCAAAGATTGAACATTGCAGGTTAGGACGC
TTAGCTTAGAGGCAGCATGGTGGGACCCAGCATAGAGGCAGCAGCGCCTCCAAACACTGCTGATGCTTTA
TGATACCTGAATTTTCAGTGTGTCGGCAGCTTGCCTTTACTAGAGTTTATTGTGACTTTCTGAACACTTG
ATCAGTAGAACCTCCCAATAAAACTGTTTGGATCTTTCTCATCGAAGGCCAAATAAAACCTAGGACTCCG
CTTGAAATGGTTTGTAGAACTAGCGCGGCCACCGGTACTCAAGTCAATTTTGAACTAGAAATTAGAGATA
ATTGTTCCAGAGGGCCTGCATGCTTGTGAAGTCCTCCTCTACTCCCAATCTCCCACGCATACGCATGCTA
CCCTTTTTCTTCTTCTTAAAAAAAGTGTGTTCGCAAAATACCATCGCCATGATTCGGCCGGGGTGGTCCA
GAGCTTATCTACTGCTAACTGAGTACTACTACTACTGATAGTGTCTTCTCTTCTCTTCACCAGGTCATCC
ATCTTATCAGGATATCACATATCATTATATCAACAATAATGCAAGCTATCTACTCCCTCCGTTCCTAAAT
ATACGTCTTTCTAGAGATTCCACTACGGACTACATACGGAGCAAAATGAGTGAATCTACACTCTAAAGTA
CGTCTATATACATCCGTATGTAGTCTGGTTTGAAATCTTTAAAAAGACTTATATTTAAGAACGGCGGGAG
TAAAAAATAATAATAATGCAAGCAAGCACTTTTCCCATACATATCCGTACCCTATTCATTTCACGGCGAC
GTCCACGTCCATATGTCCGCCGCTCCCCTCATCCCCAGCTCTGCCACCCACGTGTACGCGGCGCCGAGAG
AGATGAGACCCCCTGCCGTACGTCGCCGTCGACGTCGCCATGGCGCGCGTGGCACGGTCGGCGTCGGCGT
CTCCGACGACCCACCCACCCGCCGAATTGATAACGCCGTCCATCACGGCTCGGTCTGCCGCCAGCTGCAT
GCATGGCCGACTGGCTTCTTGTCGGCGCTGCCCGCCTAGACATGCCATGTGCAAGCCTGAGATAGGCAGC
GCATAACACGTACGACCACAGGAGGGCATCTCTGAACACGTACCATACGAGTAGCTTCAGCTTCGGAGAT
ACTAGCATGCATCTTGAACCATCTAGAACAGGAAGAAAAACAGGCTAATTAATTCTTGGTGGTGATTGGT
GACAAGACAAACGCGGTGTTTGTGTAGAAAAATCAGAGGTACTGTGTCCATCTGGCCTTGACGGAGAACG
TGATCAGATACGAAGAAACATGAGTGCAGAAAAATCAGAGGTCACGGCAGATCATTGCGTGCAGATGCAT
ACGTAGCTATCACTTTCAGGAAGACAGATTACTGGGCGACGTGCACCGGATTCAGATAACCACAAACACT
ATAGAATAACAAAGTCCCCAAAAGTCCGAACGACGAAAGATATGTGACCACACAATCGATTAGCCCATCA
CCGTTGCGAGGAGCTATGGCTTACCTTGGAGAACAAAGGAAAAATCTATGATCTCCATTTGGGGCGTCCA
GGAAAAATGTCATGAATTCTTGTAAAACAAGTCAACGATATGAAAATAGAGATTCGAAATTCGAACGTTC
CAGATAAACACAAACGCTAGAATAAACAACTAGTCCACACCGTGAAAGAATATCATCACCATCTGTCAGC
ATCGCGAGACCTAGCTCGGCAAGAACAATAACGGAAAGCCTATCGTTCTTGTTGGGAATCCAAACACAAA
GTCTCATGTACTATTTTTTCTAAAACAAGTTGGCCATATTGAACCATAGGGTGACACCTATGTATATGAT
GGCACCGAGATTTCAAAATTCAAATTCGACATGTCAGCACGCCAAGAAAACAAACAGTACTATCCACAGC
TCCATCTGCCATCTTGACCAGAAGCTTTTTATTTTCCGAAGCACGAGGAAGACTGAGTGGGTTTAAACGA
CGAGGGACACGAAGTGATCCGTTTCCTTGACAGGATATATTGGCGGGTAAACTAAGTCGCTGTATGTGTT
TGTTTGAGATCTCATGTGAGCAAAAGGCCAGCAAAAGGCCAGGAACCGTAAAAAGGCCGCGTTGCTGGCG
TTTTTCCATAGGCTCCGCCCCCCTGACGAGCATCACAAAAATCGACGCTCAAGTCAGAGGTGGCGAAACC
CGACAGGACTATAAAGATACCAGGCGTTTCCCCCTGGAAGCTCCCTCGTGCGCTCTCCTGTTCCGACCCT
GCCGCTTACCGGATACCTGTCCGCCTTTCTCCCTTCGGGAAGCGTGGCGCTTTCTCATAGCTCACGCTGT
AGGTATCTCAGTTCGGTGTAGGTCGTTCGCTCCAAGCTGGGCTGTGTGCACGAACCCCCCGTTCAGCCCG
ACCGCTGCGCCTTATCCGGTAACTATCGTCTTGAGTCCAACCCGGTAAGACACGACTTATCGCCACTGGC
AGCAGCCACTGGTAACAGGATTAGCAGAGCGAGGTATGTAGGCGGTGCTACAGAGTTCTTGAAGTGGTGG
CCTAACTACGGCTACACTAGAAGAACAGTATTTGGTATCTGCGCTCTGCTGAAGCCAGTTACCTTCGGAA
GAAGAGTTGGTAGCTCTTGATCCGGCAAACAAACCACCGCTGGTAGCGGTGGTTTTTTTGTTTGCAAGCA
GCAGATTACGCGCAGAAAAAAAGGATCTCAAGAAGATCCTTTGATCTTTTCTACGGGGTCTGACGCTCAG
TGGAACGAAAACTCACGTTAAGGGATTTTGGTCATGAGATTATCAAAAAGGATCTTCACCTAGATCCTTT
TAAATTAAAAATGAAGTTTTAAATCAATCTAAAGTATATATGTGTAACATTGGTCTAGTGATTAGAAAAA
CTCATCGAGCATCAAATGAAACTGCAATTTATTCATATCAGGATTATCAATACCATATTTTTGAAAAAGC
CGTTTCTGTAATGAAGGAGAAAACTCACCGAGGCAGTTCCATAGGATGGCAAGATCCTGGTATCGGTCTG
CGATTCCGACTCGTCCAACATCAATACAACCTATTAATTTCCCCTCGTCAAAAATAAGGTTATCAAGTGA
GAAATCACCATGAGTGACGACTGAATCCGGTGAGAATGGCAAAAGTTTATGCATTTCTTTCCAGACTTGT
TCAACAGGCCAGCCATTACGCTCGTCATCAAAATCACTCGCATCAACCAAACCGTTATTCATTCGTGATT
GCGCCTGAGCGAGACGAAATACGCGATCGCTGTTAAAAGGACAATTACAAACAGGAATCGAATGCAACCG
GCGCAGGAACACTGCCAGCGCATCAACAATATTTTCACCTGAATCAGGATATTCTTCTAATACCTGGAAT
GCTGTTTTCCCTGGGATCGCAGTGGTGAGTAACCATGCATCATCAGGAGTACGGATAAAATGCTTGATGG
TCGGAAGAGGCATAAATTCCGTCAGCCAGTTTAGTCTGACCATCTCATCTGTAACATCATTGGCAACGCT
ACCTTTGCCATGTTTCAGAAACAACTCTGGCGCATCGGGCTTCCCATACAATCGGTAGATTGTCGCACCT
GATTGCCCGACATTATCGCGAGCCCATTTATACCCATATAAATCAGCATCCATGTTGGAATTTAATCGCG
GCCTTGAGCAAGACGTTTCCCGTTGAATATGGCTCATAACACCCCTTGTATTACTGTTTATGTAAGCAGA
CAGTTTTATTGTTCATGATGATATATTTTTATCTTGTGCAATGTAACATCAGAGATTTTGAGACACAACG
TGGCTTTGTTGAATAAATCGAACTTTTGCTGAGTTGAAGGATCAGATCACGCATCTTCCCGACAACGCAG
ACCGTTCCGTGGCAAAGCAAAAGTTCAAAATCCCCAACTGGTCCACCTACAACAAAGCTCTCATCAACCG
TGGCTCCCTCACTTTCTGGCTGGATGATGGGGCGATTCAGGCGATCCCCATCCAACAGCCCGCCGTCGAG
CGGGCT
